>Addgene plasmid #114884 | BRL3 C7_pECIA14 | addgene full sequence | sequence record 275961 | Addgene NGS Result
GTAAAACGACGGCCAGTGAATTAATTCGTTGCAGGACAGGATGTGGTGCCCGATGTGACTAGCTCTTTGC
TGCAGGCCGTCCTATCCTCTGGTTCCGATAAGAGACCCAGAACTCCGGCCCCCCACCGCCCACCGCCACC
CCCATACATATGTGGTACGCAAGTAAGAGTGCCTGCGCATGCCCCATGTGCCCCACCAAGAGCTTTGCAT
CCCATACAAGTCCCCAAAGTGGAGAACCGAACCAATTCTTCGCGGGCAGAACAAAAGCTTCTGCACACGT
CTCCACTCGAATTTGGAGCCGGCCGGCGTGTGCAAAAGAGGTGAATCGAACGAAAGACCCGTGTGTAAAG
CCGCGTTTCCAAAATGTATAAAACCGAGAGCATCTGGCCAATGTGCATCAGTTGTGGTCAGCAGCAAAAT
CAAGTGAATCATCTCAGTGCAACTAAAGGGGGGATCCGATCTCAATATGAAGTTATGCATATTACTGGCC
GTCGTGGCCTTTGTTGGCCTCTCGCTCGGGAGACGGCTACTCAGCGACGACGTTAACGACACAGCTCTGC
TAACGGCGTTTAAGCAAACCTCTATCAAGTCGGATCCTACCAACTTTTTAGGTAACTGGAGATACGGGTC
GGGTCGTGACCCATGTACTTGGCGAGGCGTCTCTTGTTCTAGCGATGGTAGAGTCATTGGACTTGATCTA
CGAAACGGTGGTCTTACCGGAACCCTAAATCTCAATAATCTCACGGCGTTGTCTAATCTCCGGAGTCTTT
ATTTGCAAGGAAACAACTTCTCCTCCGGAGATTCTTCTTCTTCTTCAGGATGTTCTCTCGAGGTTCTGGA
TTTATCTTCAAACTCGCTTACGGACTCTTCAATAGTGGATTACGTTTTCTCCACCTGTTTAAATCTGGTT
TCTGTCAATTTCTCGCACAACAAGCTCGCCGGGAAATTGAAGTCTTCTCCTTCGGCGAGTAACAAGAGAA
TCACAACCGTTGATCTCTCGAACAATCGCTTCTCCGATGAGATTCCGGAGACTTTCATCGCCGATTTTCC
GAATTCTCTGAAACACCTCGACTTATCCGGCAACAATGTCACCGGCGACTTCTCTCGTCTCAGCTTTGGT
CTCTGTGAGAACCTCACCGTATTCAGCTTATCACAGAACAGCATCTCCGGCGACAGATTTCCGGTTAGTC
TCTCAAATTGTAAGCTCCTCGAAACGTTAAACCTCTCTCGGAACAGTCTCATCGGAAAAATCCCCGGAGA
TGACTATTGGGGAAATTTTCAGAACCTGAGGCAGCTCTCTCTTGCACACAACCTTTACTCCGGTGAGATT
CCACCGGAGCTTTCTCTGCTCTGTCGAACTCTAGAGGTTCTCGATCTCTCCGGCAACAGTCTCACCGGTC
AGCTTCCGCAATCATTCACCTCTTGTGGCTCATTACAAAGCCTAAATCTTGGAAACAACAAGCTCTCCGG
TGATTTCTTAAGCACCGTCGTGAGTAAACTCTCTAGAATCACTAATCTTTACTTACCATTCAACAACATC
TCAGGCTCTGTTCCGATTTCGCTCACCAACTGTAGTAATCTGCGAGTTCTTGATCTGAGCTCAAACGAGT
TCACTGGAGAAGTACCATCTGGTTTCTGCTCTCTTCAAAGCTCTTCGGTTTTGGAAAAGTTGCTTATTGC
CAACAATTACCTCTCAGGAACTGTCCCTGTAGAGCTTGGTAAATGTAAGAGCTTGAAGACTATAGATCTT
AGCTTCAATGCTCTCACTGGTCTGATTCCTAAGGAGATATGGACATTGCCTAAGCTCTCCGACTTAGTTA
TGTGGGCGAACAATCTCACTGGTGGAATCCCGGAGAGCATTTGTGTTGATGGAGGAAACTTGGAAACGTT
AATCTTAAACAACAATCTCTTAACCGGTTCTCTTCCAGAATCAATCTCCAAATGCACCAACATGCTTTGG
ATCTCCCTTTCTAGTAACCTGCTTACCGGTGAAATCCCTGTAGGAATCGGAAAGCTTGAGAAGTTAGCGA
TTCTGCAACTCGGGAACAATTCTTTAACTGGGAACATTCCAAGTGAGCTTGGAAACTGCAAGAACCTTAT
CTGGCTTGATCTTAACAGCAATAATCTAACTGGGAATCTCCCAGGTGAACTTGCAAGTCAGGCCGGACTG
GTAATGCCCGGAAGCGTCTCTGGTAAACAGTTTGCGTTTGTGAGGAATGAAGGTGGGACGGATTGCAGAG
GTGCAGGGGGTTTGGTTGAGTTTGAAGGAATTCGTGCTGAGCGGTTAGAGCATTTTCCAATGGTTCATTC
ATGTCCCAAGACTCGGATATACTCAGGCATGACCATGTACATGTTCTCCAGTAACGGGAGCATGATCTAC
TTGGACCTTTCCTACAATGCGGTTTCAGGTTCTATTCCTTTGGGTTATGGTGCAATGGGATATCTTCAGG
TCTTGAATTTGGGACATAACTTGTTAACTGGAACCATACCGGATAGCTTCGGAGGATTGAAAGCAATTGG
AGTTCTTGATCTATCTCACAATGATCTCCAAGGATTCTTACCTGGATCACTAGGAGGACTCTCTTTTCTA
AGCGACTTAGACGTCTCTAACAACAATCTAACCGGACCAATCCCATTCGGAGGCCAACTTACGACGTTCC
CACTCACAAGATACGCCAACAACTCTGGCCTCTGCGGGGTTCCTCTACCACCTTGTAGCTCTGGTTCCCG
GCCCACGAGATCTCATGCTCACCCTAAACTGGAGGTGCTGTTCCAGGGACCAAGCGGCAATCCCGGCGGC
GATCTGGCCCCCCAGATGCTGCGCGAGCTGCAGGAGACCAATGCCGCCCTGCAGGACGTGCGCGAGCTGC
TGCGCCACCGCGTGAAGGAGATCACCTTCCTGAAGAACACCGTGATGGAGTGCGACGCCTGCGGCATGCA
GCCCTCTAGAGGCTCCGGCTCCATCATCCCAGTTGAGGAGGAGAACCCGGACTTCTGGAACCGCGAGGCA
GCCGAGGCCCTGGGTGCCGCCAAGAAGCTGCAGCCTGCACAGACAGCCGCCAAGAACCTCATCATCTTCC
TGGGCGATGGGATGGGGGTGTCTACGGTGACAGCTGCCAGGATCCTAAAAGGGCAGAAGAAGGACAAACT
GGGGCCTGAGATACCCCTGGCCATGGACCGCTTCCCATATGTGGCTCTGTCCAAGACATACAATGTAGAC
AAACATGTGCCAGACAGTGGAGCCACAGCCACGGCCTACCTGTGCGGGGTCAAGGGCAACTTCCAGACCA
TTGGCTTGAGTGCAGCCGCCCGCTTTAACCAGTGCAACACGACACGCGGCAACGAGGTCATCTCCGTGAT
GAATCGGGCCAAGAAAGCAGGGAAGTCAGTGGGAGTGGTAACCACCACACGAGTGCAGCACGCCTCGCCA
GCCGGCACCTACGCCCACACGGTGAACCGCAACTGGTACTCGGACGCCGACGTGCCTGCCTCGGCCCGCC
AGGAGGGGTGCCAGGACATCGCTACGCAGCTCATCTCCAACATGGACATTGACGTGATCCTAGGTGGAGG
CCGAAAGTACATGTTTCGCATGGGAACCCCAGACCCTGAGTACCCAGATGACTACAGCCAAGGTGGGACC
AGGCTGGACGGGAAGAATCTGGTGCAGGAATGGCTGGCGAAGCGCCAGGGTGCCCGGTATGTGTGGAACC
GCACTGAGCTCATGCAGGCTTCCCTGGACCCGTCTGTGACCCATCTCATGGGTCTCTTTGAGCCTGGAGA
CATGAAATACGAGATCCACCGAGACTCCACACTGGACCCCTCCCTGATGGAGATGACAGAGGCTGCCCTG
CGCCTGCTGAGCAGGAACCCCCGCGGCTTCTTCCTCTTCGTGGAGGGTGGTCGCATCGACCATGGTCATC
ATGAAAGCAGGGCTTACCGGGCACTGACTGAGACGATCATGTTCGACGACGCCATTGAGAGGGCGGGCCA
GCTCACCAGCGAGGAGGACACGCTGAGCCTCGTCACTGCCGACCACTCCCACGTCTTCTCCTTCGGAGGC
TACCCCCTGCGAGGGAGCTCCATCTTCGGGCTGGCCCCTGGCAAGGCCCGGGACAGGAAGGCCTACACGG
TCCTCCTATACGGAAACGGTCCAGGCTATGTGCTCAAGGACGGCGCCCGGCCGGATGTTACCGAGAGCGA
GAGCGGGAGCCCCGAGTATCGGCAGCAGTCAGCAGTGCCCCTGGACGAAGAGACCCACGCAGGCGAGGAC
GTGGCGGTGTTCGCGCGCGGCCCGCAGGCGCACCTGGTTCACGGCGTGCAGGAGCAGACCTTCATAGCGC
ACGTCATGGCCTTCGCCGCCTGCCTGGAGCCCTACACCGCCTGCGACCTGGCGCCCCCCGCCGGCACCAC
CGACGCCGCGCACCCGGGTTCTAGAGGAAGCACCTCCGGCGATAACGATTACAAGGATGATGATGATAAG
GCCAGCGGCACCGGTCATCATCACCATCACCATTGAGTTTAAACCCGCTGATCAGCCTCGACTGTGCCTT
CTAAGGCCTGAGCTCGCTGATCAGCCTCGATCGAGGATCCAGACATGATAAGATACATTGATGAGTTTGG
ACAAACCACAACTAGAATGCAGTGAAAAAAATGCTTTATTTGTGAAATTTGTGATGCTATTGCTTTATTT
GTAACCATTATAAGCTGCAATAAACAAGTTAACAACAACAATTGCATTCATTTTATGTTTCAGGTTCAGG
GGGAGGTGTGGGAGGTTTTTTAAAGCAAGTAAAACCTCTACAAATGTGGTATGGCTGATTATGATCAGTC
GACCTGCAGGCATGCAAGCTTGGCGTAATCATGGTCATAGCTGTTTCCTGTGTGAAATTGTTATCCGCTC
ACAATTCCACACAACATACGAGCCGGAAGCATAAAGTGTAAAGCCTGGGGTGCCTAATGAGTGAGCTAAC
TCACATTAATTGCGTTGCGCTCACTGCCCGCTTTCCAGTCGGGAAACCTGTCGTGCCAGCTGCATTAATG
AATCGGCCAACGCGCGGGGAGAGGCGGTTTGCGTATTGGGCGCTCTTCCGCTTCCTCGCTCACTGACTCG
CTGCGCTCGGTCGTTCGGCTGCGGCGAGCGGTATCAGCTCACTCAAAGGCGGTAATACGGTTATCCACAG
AATCAGGGGATAACGCAGGAAAGAACATGTGAGCAAAAGGCCAGCAAAAGGCCAGGAACCGTAAAAAGGC
CGCGTTGCTGGCGTTTTTCCATAGGCTCCGCCCCCCTGACGAGCATCACAAAAATCGACGCTCAAGTCAG
AGGTGGCGAAACCCGACAGGACTATAAAGATACCAGGCGTTTCCCCCTGGAAGCTCCCTCGTGCGCTCTC
CTGTTCCGACCCTGCCGCTTACCGGATACCTGTCCGCCTTTCTCCCTTCGGGAAGCGTGGCGCTTTCTCA
TAGCTCACGCTGTAGGTATCTCAGTTCGGTGTAGGTCGTTCGCTCCAAGCTGGGCTGTGTGCACGAACCC
CCCGTTCAGCCCGACCGCTGCGCCTTATCCGGTAACTATCGTCTTGAGTCCAACCCGGTAAGACACGACT
TATCGCCACTGGCAGCAGCCACTGGTAACAGGATTAGCAGAGCGAGGTATGTAGGCGGTGCTACAGAGTT
CTTGAAGTGGTGGCCTAACTACGGCTACACTAGAAGAACAGTATTTGGTATCTGCGCTCTGCTGAAGCCA
GTTACCTTCGGAAAAAGAGTTGGTAGCTCTTGATCCGGCAAACAAACCACCGCTGGTAGCGGTGGTTTTT
TTGTTTGCAAGCAGCAGATTACGCGCAGAAAAAAAGGATCTCAAGAAGATCCTTTGATCTTTTCTACGGG
GTCTGACGCTCAGTGGAACGAAAACTCACGTTAAGGGATTTTGGTCATGAGATTATCAAAAAGGATCTTC
ACCTAGATCCTTTTAAATTAAAAATGAAGTTTTAAATCAATCTAAAGTATATATGAGTAAACTTGGTCTG
ACAGTTACCAATGCTTAATCAGTGAGGCACCTATCTCAGCGATCTGTCTATTTCGTTCATCCATAGTTGC
CTGACTCCCCGTCGTGTAGATAACTACGATACGGGAGGGCTTACCATCTGGCCCCAGTGCTGCAATGATA
CCGCGAGACCCACGCTCACCGGCTCCAGATTTATCAGCAATAAACCAGCCAGCCGGAAGGGCCGAGCGCA
GAAGTGGTCCTGCAACTTTATCCGCCTCCATCCAGTCTATTAATTGTTGCCGGGAAGCTAGAGTAAGTAG
TTCGCCAGTTAATAGTTTGCGCAACGTTGTTGCCATTGCTACAGGCATCGTGGTGTCACGCTCGTCGTTT
GGTATGGCTTCATTCAGCTCCGGTTCCCAACGATCAAGGCGAGTTACATGATCCCCCATGTTGTGCAAAA
AAGCGGTTAGCTCCTTCGGTCCTCCGATCGTTGTCAGAAGTAAGTTGGCCGCAGTGTTATCACTCATGGT
TATGGCAGCACTGCATAATTCTCTTACTGTCATGCCATCCGTAAGATGCTTTTCTGTGACTGGTGAGTAC
TCAACCAAGTCATTCTGAGAATAGTGTATGCGGCGACCGAGTTGCTCTTGCCCGGCGTCAATACGGGATA
ATACCGCGCCACATAGCAGAACTTTAAAAGTGCTCATCATTGGAAAACGTTCTTCGGGGCGAAAACTCTC
AAGGATCTTACCGCTGTTGAGATCCAGTTCGATGTAACCCACTCGTGCACCCAACTGATCTTCAGCATCT
TTTACTTTCACCAGCGTTTCTGGGTGAGCAAAAACAGGAAGGCAAAATGCCGCAAAAAAGGGAATAAGGG
CGACACGGAAATGTTGAATACTCATACTCTTCCTTTTTCAATATTATTGAAGCATTTATCAGGGTTATTG
TCTCATGAGCGGATACATATTTGAATGTATTTAGAAAAATAAACAAATAGGGGTTCCGCGCACATTTCCC
CGAAAAGTGCCACCTGACGTCTAAGAAACCATTATTATCATGACATTAACCTATAAAAATAGGCGTATCA
CGAGGCCCTTTCGTCTCGCGCGTTTTGGTGATGACGGTGAAAACCTCTGACACATGCAGCTCCCGGAGAC
GGTCACAGCTTGTCTGTAAGCGGATGCCGGGAGCAGACAAGCCCGTCAGGGCGCGTCAGCGGGTGTTGGC
GGGTGTCGGGGCTGGCTTAACTATGCGGCATCAGAGCAGATTGTACTGAGAGTGCACCATATGCGGTGTG
AAATACCGCACAGATGCGTAAGGAGAAAATACCGCATCAGGCGCCATTCGCCATTCAGGCTGCGCAACTG
TTGGGAAGGGCGATCGGTGCGGGCCTCTTCGCTATTACGCCAGCTGGCGAAAGGGGGATGTGCTGCAAGG
CGATTAAGTTGGGTAACGCCAGGGTTTTCCCAGTCACGACGTT
Features (pLannotate 1.2.2; 18 found; start..end, strand, type, name):
     23..449     +  promoter       MT promoter: Drosophila metallothionein promoter
    473..2785    +  CDS            BRL3 (fragment): BRL3_ARATH - Experimental evidence at protein level: Swiss-Prot protein existence level 1. Receptor with a dual specificity kinase activity acting on both serine/threonine- and tyrosine-containing substrates. Binds brassinolide. Regulates, in response to brassinosteroid binding, a signaling cascade involved in plant development. May be involved in cell growth and vascular differentiation. From Arabidopsis thaliana (Mouse-ear cress).
   2795..2974    +  CDS            Comp (fragment): COMP_RAT - Experimental evidence at protein level: Swiss-Prot protein existence level 1. May play a role in the structural integrity of cartilage via its interaction with other extracellular matrix proteins such as the collagens and fibronectin. Can mediate the interaction of chondrocytes with the cartilage extracellular matrix through interaction with cell surface integrin receptors. Could play a role in the pathogenesis of osteoarthritis. Potent suppressor of apoptosis in both primary chondrocytes and transformed cells. Suppresses apoptosis by blocking the activation of caspase-3 and by indu
   2962..4414    +  CDS            SEAP (fragment): secreted alkaline phosphatase from human placenta The natural enzyme has a C-terminal transmembrane sequence that is replaced by a GPI anchor.
   4451..4480    +  CDS            2xFLAG (fragment): two tandem FLAG® epitope tags
   4586..4720    -  polyA_signal   SV40 poly(A) signal: SV40 polyadenylation signal
   4743..4827    -  CDS            large T antigen (fragment): large T antigen from SV40 (simian virus 40)
   4827..4851    +  misc_feature   MCS (fragment): pUC18/19 multiple cloning site
   4888..4904    -  protein_bind   lac operator: The lac repressor binds to the lac operator to inhibit transcription in E. coli. This inhibition can be relieved by adding lactose or isopropyl-β-D-thiogalactopyranoside (IPTG). lac repressor encoded by lacI
   4912..4942    -  promoter       lac promoter: promoter for the E. coli lac operon
   4957..4978    -  protein_bind   CAP binding site: CAP binding activates transcription in the presence of cAMP. E. coli catabolite activator protein
   4991..5083    -  CDS            lacI (fragment): lac repressor; lacI; The lac repressor binds to the lac operator to inhibit transcription in E. coli. This inhibition can be relieved by adding lactose or isopropyl-β-D-thiogalactopyranoside (IPTG).
   5266..5854    -  rep_origin     ori: high-copy-number ColE1/pMB1/pBR322/pUC origin of replication
   6025..6885    -  CDS            AmpR: β-lactamase; bla; confers resistance to ampicillin, carbenicillin, and related antibiotics
   6886..6990    -  promoter       AmpR promoter: bla
   7085..7120    +  CDS            rop (fragment): Rop protein, which maintains plasmids at low copy number; rop
   7222..7321    +  misc_feature   bom (fragment): basis of mobility region from pBR322
   7327..21      -  CDS            lacZα (fragment) (across the origin): LacZα fragment of β-galactosidase; lacZ fragment
