[The description below was written by a language model from this plasmid's Addgene catalogue record and pLannotate feature annotations shown in this document.]
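Description:
BRL3 C7_pECIA14 is an insect-cell expression plasmid built on the pECIA14 backbone and designed for secreted protein production in Drosophila cell culture. It is propagated in E. coli as a high-copy plasmid through a ColE1/pUC-type origin and selected with ampicillin via the β-lactamase gene. The feature table also picks up remnants of pUC/pBR322-derived sequence (lac promoter and operator, and fragments of lacZα, lacI, rop and bom), which are backbone leftovers rather than functional parts of the expression unit. No selection marker for insect cells is annotated.

The expression cassette is driven by the Drosophila metallothionein promoter, so transcription is switched on by adding copper sulfate to the culture. Downstream lies the extracellular domain of the Arabidopsis thaliana leucine-rich repeat receptor kinase BRL3 (AT3G13380, BRI1-like 3, a brassinosteroid-binding receptor), inserted by ligation-independent cloning. It is fused at its C-terminus to the pentamerising coiled-coil helix of rat COMP, human placental alkaline phosphatase, a FLAG epitope and a hexahistidine tag, although the His tag is stated by the depositor and not separately annotated. An SV40 polyadenylation signal is annotated after the fusion, on the opposite strand in this table.

Pentamerisation through COMP raises the avidity of the secreted ectodomain, which helps detect weak extracellular interactions, while alkaline phosphatase provides an enzymatic readout. The plasmid is the "prey" construct of a bait–prey pair and is meant to be used with the matching bait vector BRL3 C7_pECIA2, as part of a collection used to map extracellular interactions among Arabidopsis LRR receptor kinases.
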