Addgene plasmid #114884: BRL3 C7_pECIA14
Purpose: Prey vector BRL3 C7_pECIA14 should be used with bait vector BRL3 C7_pECIA2.
Depositing lab: Youssef Belkhadir. Depositing organization: Gregor Mendel Institute of Molecular Plant Biology. Publication: An extracellular network of Arabidopsis leucine-rich repeat receptor kinases. Smakowska-Luzan E, Mott GA, Parys K, Stegmann M, Howton TC, Layeghifard M, Neuhold J, Lehner A, Kong J, Grunwald K, Weinberger N, Satbhai SB, Mayer D, Busch W, Madalinski M, Stolt-Bergner P, Provart NJ, Mukhtar MS, Zipfel C, Desveaux D, Guttman DS, Belkhadir Y. Nature. 2018 Jan 18;553(7688):342-346. doi: 10.1038/nature25184. Epub 2018 Jan 10. PubMed 29320478.
Backbone
  Vector backbone: pECIA14
  Backbone manufacturer: Chris Garcia (Addgene plasmid # 47051)
  Vector type: Insect Expression
Growth in bacteria
  Bacterial resistance: Ampicillin, 100 μg/mL
  Growth temperature: 37°C
  Growth strain: DH5alpha
  Copy number: High Copy
Gene/Insert
  Gene/Insert name: AT3G13380
  Species: A. thaliana (mustard weed)
  Entrez Gene: BRL3 (a.k.a. AT3G13380, BRI1-like 3)
  Promoter: Metallothionein (Copper-Inducible)
  Cloning method: Ligation Independent Cloning
Terms and licenses: Academic/Nonprofit Terms; Industry Terms: Not Available to Industry
Depositor comments: Plasmid for secreted expression in Drosophila cell culture by induction via CuSO4. Insert is an extracellular domain of indicated LRR-RK, C-terminally tagged with Pentameric rat COMP helix, Alkaline Phosphatase (human, placental), Flag, and hexahistidine tags. Insert Protein Sequence: RRLLSDDVNDTALLTAFKQTSIKSDPTNFLGNWRYGSGRDPCTWRGVSCSSDGRVIGLDLRNGGLTGTLNLNNLTALSNLRSLYLQGNNFSSGDSSSSSGCSLEVLDLSSNSLTDSSIVDYVFSTCLNLVSVNFSHNKLAGKLKSSPSASNKRITTVDLSNNRFSDEIPETFIADFPNSLKHLDLSGNNVTGDFSRLSFGLCENLTVFSLSQNSISGDRFPVSLSNCKLLETLNLSRNSLIGKIPGDDYWGNFQNLRQLSLAHNLYSGEIPPELSLLCRTLEVLDLSGNSLTGQLPQSFTSCGSLQSLNLGNNKLSGDFLSTVVSKLSRITNLYLPFNNISGSVPISLTNCSNLRVLDLSSNEFTGEVPSGFCSLQSSSVLEKLLIANNYLSGTVPVELGKCKSLKTIDLSFNALTGLIPKEIWTLPKLSDLVMWANNLTGGIPESICVDGGNLETLILNNNLLTGSLPESISKCTNMLWISLSSNLLTGEIPVGIGKLEKLAILQLGNNSLTGNIPSELGNCKNLIWLDLNSNNLTGNLPGELASQAGLVMPGSVSGKQFAFVRNEGGTDCRGAGGLVEFEGIRAERLEHFPMVHSCPKTRIYSGMTMYMFSSNGSMIYLDLSYNAVSGSIPLGYGAMGYLQVLNLGHNLLTGTIPDSFGGLKAIGVLDLSHNDLQGFLPGSLGGLSFLSDLDVSNNNLTGPIPFGGQLTTFPLTRYANNSGLCGVPLPPCSSGSRPTRSHAHPK
How to cite: BRL3 C7_pECIA14 was a gift from Youssef Belkhadir (Addgene plasmid # 114884 ; http://n2t.net/addgene:114884 ; RRID:Addgene_114884)
